>Addgene plasmid #232327 | pSJX024 | addgene full sequence | sequence record 476136 | Addgene NGS Result
ACCTTCGGGAGCGCCTGAAGCCCGTTCTGGACGCCCTGGGGCCGTTGAATCGGGATATGCAGGCCAAGGC
CGCCGCGATCATCAAGGCCGTGGGCGAAAAGCTGCTGACGGAACAGCGGGAAGTCCAGCGCCAGAAACAG
GCCCAGCGCCAGCAGGAACGCGGGCGCGCACATTTCCCCGAAAAGTGCCACCTGGGATGAATGTCAGCTA
CTGGGCTATCTGGACAAGGGAAAACGCAAGCGCAAAGAGAAAGCAGGTAGCTTGCAGTGGGCTTACATGG
CGATAGCTAGACTGGGCGGTTTTATGGACAGCAAGCGAACCGGAATTGCCAGCTGGGGCGCCCTCTGGTA
AGGTTGGGAAGCCCTGCAAAGTAAACTGGATGGCTTTCTTGCCGCCAAGGATCTGATGGCGCAGGGGATC
AAGATCTGATCAAGAGACAGGATGAGGATCGTTTCGCATGATTGAACAAGATGGATTGCACGCAGGTTCT
CCGGCCGCTTGGGTGGAGAGGCTATTCGGCTATGACTGGGCACAACAGACAATCGGCTGCTCTGATGCCG
CCGTGTTCCGGCTGTCAGCGCAGGGGCGCCCGGTTCTTTTTGTCAAGACCGACCTGTCCGGTGCCCTGAA
TGAACTGCAGGACGAGGCAGCGCGGCTATCGTGGCTGGCCACGACGGGCGTTCCTTGCGCAGCTGTGCTC
GACGTTGTCACTGAAGCGGGAAGGGACTGGCTGCTATTGGGCGAAGTGCCGGGGCAGGATCTCCTGTCAT
CTCACCTTGCTCCTGCCGAGAAAGTATCCATCATGGCTGATGCAATGCGGCGGCTGCATACGCTTGATCC
GGCTACCTGCCCATTCGACCACCAAGCGAAACATCGCATCGAGCGAGCACGTACTCGGATGGAAGCCGGT
CTTGTCGATCAGGATGATCTGGACGAAGAGCATCAGGGGCTCGCGCCAGCCGAACTGTTCGCCAGGCTCA
AGGCGCGCATGCCCGACGGCGAGGATCTCGTCGTGACCCATGGCGATGCCTGCTTGCCGAATATCATGGT
GGAAAATGGCCGCTTTTCTGGATTCATCGACTGTGGCCGGCTGGGTGTGGCGGACCGCTATCAGGACATA
GCGTTGGCTACCCGTGATATTGCTGAAGAGCTTGGCGGCGAATGGGCTGACCGCTTCCTCGTGCTTTACG
GTATCGCCGCTCCCGATTCGCAGCGCATCGCCTTCTATCGCCTTCTTGACGAGTTCTTCTGAGCGGGACT
CTGGGGTTCGAAATGACCGACCAAGCGACGCCCAACCTGCCATCACGAGATTTCGATTCCACCGCCGCCT
TCTATGAAAGGTTGGGCTTCGGAATCGTTTTCCGGGACGCCGGCTGGATGATCCTCCAGCGCGGGGATCT
CATGCTGGAGTTCTTCGCCCACCCCCATGGGCAAATATTATACGCAAGGCGACAAGGTGCTGATGCCGCT
GGCGATTCAGGTTCATCATGCCGTTTGTGATGGCTTCCATGTCGGCAGAATGCTTAATGAATTACAACAG
TTTTTATATAAGCTTTCAGTCGGCGCGAATGCTCCACGCTTGACAGCTAGCTCAGTCCTAGGTATAATAC
TAGTTCTCTTGATGAGATCGACGGGTTTTAGAGCTAGAAATAGCAAGTTAAAATAAGGCTAGTCCGTTAT
CAACTTGAAAAAGTGGCACCGAGTCGGTGCTTTTTTTACAATCACCCGATCGCCCGCGGCGAAATCCAGA
TCAGCGACGATCGCATCGCTATCCAGGTGACCCGCGCGGCTGACGTCTACGACTACATGGCCGGCGGCAG
CTGATCCGTCGCGGGCTTGAGTTCGACATTCTCGAACTTCCGGCTTCCCAAAGCCGATTCAGTTTGCTAC
CAGCCGCCCCTCACCACGAGCGGTCGTGGCGGAATTGGTAGACGCGCAGCGTTGAGGTCGCTGTGGGGCA
ACCCGTGGAAGTTCGAGTCTTCTCGACCGCACCAAGGTGAACAAGAGTAGGGCGCGCTTGGCGAAATCGG
TTTCCGACTCGCTGGGGGCGCTCTAATCGTTTCTGGCCCTGACTTCGCCTCAGGGTCGCTTGATCGGACC
AGCCCAACGAACCCACGCGCTCTGAGAGCTCAGGAGGCCCCCATGACCCGGGACACCGCCGAACTGAACG
AAGACGTGCTGGACAACATCCCGCTGGCCCATATCCCGCTTCCCAAGTCCGAGACGCCCGAGGAGCTGGA
AGACCTCGCCCTCGGCGACGACTACGCGCTTAATCCCGAATATGTCGAGATGGTGATCGACGCCGCCGAC
CGCGGCGACGCCAAGCGCCTGCGCGAGCTGGTGGGGGCCCTGGACCCCGCCGACGTCGCCGACCTGATGG
GCTTTCTGACGGCCGACTATCGCGAGGAAGTGATCCCGCTGCTCGACCCCGAGGCGCTGGGCGAGATCAT
TTCCGAGCTGGAGGACAACATCCGCGAGGAAGTGCTGGAGGCCACCCCGTCGGTGACCCTGGCCCGGGCC
CTCGAGGAGCTGGACACCGACGACGCCGCCGACGTTATCGACGACCTGGACGACACCAAGCGCTTCCAGG
TGCTGGCCGCCATGGGCGAGACCGACCGCGCCGCCATCGAGACGACCCTGTCCTACGAGGACGAGACCGC
CGGCCGCCTGATGCAGCGCGAGTTCCTGGCCGCGCCGGAATTCTGGACCGTCGGCCAGACGATCGACCAT
GTCCGCGAGGCCGGCGACTCGCTGCCCGAGCTGTTCTTCGACGTCTATGTCGTCGACCCGACCTTCAAGC
CTGTCGGGGCGATCCCGATCAGCATCCTGCTGCGCAGCCGTCGTCAGACGCCGCTGGCCGAGCTGATGGA
GGCGGTCACCGAAATCCCGGTCGAGATGGACCAGGAAGAGGTCGCCTACATTTTCGACAAGTACCACCTG
ATCAGCGCCCCGGTGATTGAACCGGGCGGGCGGCTGGTGGGTCAGATCACTGTCGACGACATCGTCGAGG
TTATCCGCGACGAGGCCGAGGAAGACATTCTGGCCCTGGCCGGTGTGTCGGACGCCGGCCGTGACGCCTC
GGTGATCGAGATCGTCAAGTCGCGCCTGCCGTGGCTGATGCTGAACCTGGCGACCGCCACCCTGGCCGTC
AGCGGCGTGGCCATCTTCCAGGCCGAGATCGCTCAATTGGTGGCCCTGGCCATCCTGATGCCGATCGTCT
CGTCCCTGGGCGGCAACGCCGGCACCCAGACCCTGGCCGTGGCCGTGCGGGCTCTGGCCAGCAAGGAGCT
GACCCCCGCCAACGCCCGCCGCATCGTGGCGCGGGAACTGCTAGTGGGCCTGGTTAACGGGCTTTGCCTG
GCGCTGGTGATGGGGGCGGCGACCTACATGTTCTTCGGGCCGTCGGATCAACACGACAAGCTGGCGATCA
TCGTCGGCGCGGCCCTGATCACCAACATCTTCACCGCGGCCCTGGGCGGCATCCTGATGCCCCTGGCGCT
GGAGAAGATGGGCCGTGACCCGGCGGTGTCGTCCTCGATCTTCGTCACCTTCCTGACCGACTTCACCGGC
TTCTTCGCGGTGCTGCTGATCGCCTCGCTGCTGCTGCACTGAGGTTTTCTCGCTGGCCACGACCCTCGCC
AGGGGAAACTGGCGCCGACCTTGCGCCGGGACAGGCGAACGCATCCGCGTCTGTCTCAAACTGGGTCAAT
CTAGGCGGTTTCTTGCCTCGCCACCCCGAGGCATGAGCAAGAACGCCCGCTGGTCCCAAAGACTGGCGGG
CGTTTTTTGCTATCGTGCGGCTGTTTTCTGGTGGAAATCGACCGAGATCGGATGCACACGCTCTCTCAGT
GTTGAGCCAGAGCGTGACAAGCGCTGAAACCGCCCACATCTTCCGCTCGGGCGTTCGGGAAGGAAACCAT
GTCGATGACTTTCGCACCCTCGATGGACTTCGCGCTGGGCGAGACCGCTGACGCGATCCGTGAGACCACG
GCCCGTTTCGCCGCCGACAAGATCGCACCGATCGCCGCCAAGATCGACGAGACCAACAGCTTCCCCCGCG
AACTCTGGGTCCCGATGGGGGATCTGGGTCTGCATGGCATCACCGTCGAGGAAGAGTTCGGGGGGCTGGG
TCTGGGCTATCTCGAACACGTCGTGGCGATGGAAGAGGTCAGCCGCGCCTCCGCCTCCGTGGGGCTCAGC
TACGGCGCCCACTCCAATCTCTGCGTGAACCAGATCCGTCGGTGGGCCACGCCGGAGCAGAAGGCGCGCT
ATCTGCCCAAGCTGATCAGCGGCGAGCATGTGGGCTCCCTGGCGATGAGCGAAGCCGGCGCGGGCTCTGA
TGTCGTCTCGATGAAGCTGCGCGCCGAGCAGGTGGGCGACCGCTACATCCTCAACGGCACGAAGTTCTGG
ATCACCAACGCCCCGCACGCCGATACGCTGGTGGTCTACGCCAAGACCGGCGAGGGCAGCCGCGGCATCA
CCGCCTTCATCGTCGAGAAGGGCATGAAGGGCTTCAGCGTCTCCAAGAAGCTGGACAAGATGGGCATGCG
CGGGTCGGACACCGCCGAGCTGGTGTTCGAAGACTGCGAGATCCCCGAAGAGAACGTCATGGGCCCGGTC
GGCGGTGGCGTCGGGGTGCTGATGAGCGGCCTCGACTACGAGCGGGCCGTGCTGGCGGCCGGTCCGCTGG
GCATCATGCAGGCTTGCCTCGATGTCGTGCTGCCCTACGTCCGCGACCGCAAGCAGTTCGGCCAGCCGAT
CGGCTCGTTCCAGCTGATGCAGGGCAAGATCGCCGACATGTACGTGGCCCTGAACTCGGCCCGGGCTTAC
GTCTACGCGGTGGCCAAGGCTTGTGACGCGGGCAAGACCACGCGCTTCGACGCCGCCGGCGCGATCCTGA
TGGCGTCGGAAAACGCCGTGAAGGTGTCGCTGGAGGCGATCCAGGCCCTCGGTGGCGCTGGCTATACCAA
GGAGTGGCCGGTCGAGCGCCTGCTGCGCGACGCCAAGCTCTATGACATCGGCGCCGGCACCAACGAGATC
CGCCGCTTCCTGATCGGACGCGAGCTGATCGGCGGCTGATCCTGGGCTGCGCGACATCAAAAGGGCCGCC
CCGATCGCTCGGGGCGGCCCTCCATCGTCGTAGCCGCTCTCGCAGCCAGTGACTCGAAACCCTTGGCGCT
CAACGCCTTAGGCGGAGACCTCGCTCTTCGGGCTCCAGGTCACGACTTGCGACCGCGGTTGGAGACAATG
AGACACTGGACCACCTCCTTTCAGTTGTTGAACAACACAGGAAGGATATTGGACCGGTTTTCGCGAAAGG
AAAGGGTCGTTATCGCGACCAAGCGGGACTAAACGCCGCGCTTCGCTCGGCCAGGCTGGGCCGCTTGCGA
AGATCGGTGATGGGGCGATGTACCCCGTCGAGGGCGAAGCCGGCGGCGACGTAGCCGGCCTTCACGGCGG
GTTCGAAGGCGCGCCAGTCACGGATATCGATGCCTTCCAGCTTCGGGGTGATCAGAACGTCGGTCGCCTC
GCGAGCGGCGGCCAGATCGCGCCCGGTCGTGACGGTCGCAGCACGCATCAGCAAGGCCACGATCGGCGGG
CCCTTGCGCCATTCGCCGGAGAGAATCCAGTTCCACAGGGATGGGGGCGTGACGATGTCAGCGCTGGTGA
TGCTGCGGCCACGGGTGACGTCGACCCCGACGATCGGTCCAAGCTGGCGCGCCCAGCGGCGCGGATCCAA
ATAAAACGAAAGGCTCAGTCGAAAGACTGGGCCTTTCGTTTTATCTGTTGTTTGTCGCTGCAGCCAGCCG
TGGTCGGGCAGCAGGTAGAAGGCGCCCTCGTCCTGATCCTCGCCCGAAACCTCCAGCCCCCGGTCGATGG
CTTCGACGACATAGCCGGCCGCGCGGCAGGTGTCGGTGAGCGCGGCCAGCAGGGCGGCTTCCTGGTCAGG
GGTCAGGTCGGTCATGGGCAAGAGGTCCAGGTCGTGGTTTGTCGGCGGCTTCTAGCATGGACCGCCCGCG
CCCGTGAGGCCGAGGATTTCGCGCTGGTCAGACAACCTACTTGCCGTCCCCACATGTTAGCGCTACCAAG
TGCCGACGAACGCGCGCCGCCGACGGTGTCGGCGCTTCAGACGCTCGAGTTTTGGGGAGACGACCATATG
GACAAGAAGTACTCGATCGGCCTGGATATCGGGACGAACAGCGTCGGGTGGGCCGTGATCACGGACGAAT
ACAAGGTGCCCTCCAAGAAGTTCAAGGTCCTGGGGAATACCGACCGGCACTCCATCAAGAAGAACCTCAT
CGGGGCCCTGCTCTTTGACTCCGGGGAAACGGCCGAAGCGACGCGGCTGAAGCGGACCGCGCGTCGTCGC
TACACGCGCCGGAAGAATCGCATCTGTTATCTCCAGGAAATCTTCAGCAACGAGATGGCCAAGGTGGATG
ATTCCTTCTTCCACCGCCTGGAGGAGTCCTTTCTGGTCGAAGAGGATAAGAAGCATGAGCGCCACCCGAT
CTTTGGGAACATCGTCGACGAAGTGGCCTACCACGAAAAGTATCCCACGATCTACCACCTGCGTAAGAAG
CTCGTGGACTCCACCGATAAGGCGGATCTGCGGCTGATCTACCTCGCCCTGGCCCACATGATCAAGTTTC
GGGGCCATTTTCTGATCGAAGGCGATCTGAATCCGGACAATAGCGACGTCGATAAGCTCTTTATCCAGCT
GGTGCAGACCTACAATCAACTCTTCGAGGAGAATCCGATCAATGCCTCCGGGGTGGATGCCAAGGCGATC
CTGAGCGCGCGTCTGTCGAAGTCCCGCCGCCTGGAGAACCTGATCGCCCAGCTCCCGGGCGAAAAGAAGA
ACGGGCTCTTTGGGAATCTGATCGCCCTCAGCCTGGGGCTGACCCCGAACTTTAAGTCCAATTTCGACCT
CGCGGAAGATGCCAAGCTCCAACTCTCGAAGGATACGTACGACGATGACCTCGACAACCTGCTGGCCCAA
ATCGGCGACCAGTACGCGGACCTGTTCCTGGCGGCCAAGAACCTGTCGGACGCCATCCTCCTGAGCGACA
TCCTCCGTGTCAATACGGAAATCACGAAGGCGCCGCTGTCCGCCAGCATGATCAAGCGGTATGATGAGCA
TCATCAAGACCTCACCCTGCTGAAGGCGCTGGTCCGGCAACAGCTGCCCGAGAAGTACAAGGAGATCTTT
TTCGATCAAAGCAAGAACGGCTACGCCGGGTATATCGACGGGGGGGCCTCGCAAGAAGAGTTCTACAAGT
TTATCAAGCCCATCCTGGAGAAGATGGATGGGACGGAGGAGCTCCTCGTCAAGCTCAACCGGGAAGATCT
CCTCCGCAAGCAACGCACCTTTGATAATGGGTCCATCCCGCATCAAATCCACCTCGGCGAGCTCCATGCG
ATCCTGCGGCGGCAAGAGGACTTCTACCCGTTTCTCAAGGACAACCGCGAGAAGATCGAGAAGATCCTGA
CGTTCCGCATCCCCTATTATGTCGGCCCCCTGGCCCGGGGGAATTCGCGGTTTGCCTGGATGACCCGCAA
GTCCGAAGAAACGATCACCCCCTGGAATTTTGAAGAGGTGGTGGACAAGGGGGCGAGCGCGCAGTCCTTT
ATCGAACGGATGACCAATTTCGACAAGAACCTCCCCAACGAGAAGGTGCTCCCGAAGCATTCCCTCCTGT
ATGAGTACTTTACCGTCTACAACGAGCTCACGAAGGTCAAGTATGTCACCGAGGGCATGCGCAAGCCCGC
CTTCCTCTCGGGGGAACAAAAGAAGGCCATCGTGGACCTGCTCTTCAAGACCAACCGCAAGGTCACCGTG
AAGCAACTCAAGGAGGACTATTTCAAGAAGATCGAATGCTTCGATAGCGTGGAGATCTCCGGGGTCGAAG
ACCGGTTTAACGCCTCGCTCGGCACGTACCATGATCTCCTCAAGATCATCAAGGACAAGGACTTCCTCGA
CAACGAGGAGAACGAAGACATCCTGGAAGACATCGTGCTGACCCTGACCCTCTTCGAGGATCGCGAGATG
ATCGAGGAGCGTCTCAAGACGTACGCGCATCTCTTCGATGATAAGGTGATGAAGCAACTCAAGCGGCGGC
GTTACACGGGCTGGGGGCGCCTCTCCCGTAAGCTCATCAACGGCATCCGGGACAAGCAATCGGGGAAGAC
CATCCTGGACTTCCTGAAGTCGGACGGCTTTGCCAATCGCAATTTTATGCAACTCATCCACGACGATTCC
CTCACCTTCAAGGAAGATATCCAGAAGGCCCAGGTGTCCGGGCAAGGGGACTCCCTGCATGAACATATCG
CCAACCTGGCCGGGAGCCCCGCGATCAAGAAGGGGATCCTCCAGACCGTGAAGGTGGTCGATGAGCTCGT
GAAGGTCATGGGCCGGCATAAGCCCGAAAATATCGTCATCGAGATGGCGCGCGAGAACCAGACCACCCAA
AAGGGCCAGAAGAATTCGCGGGAGCGCATGAAGCGGATCGAAGAAGGCATCAAGGAACTCGGCAGCCAGA
TCCTGAAGGAACATCCGGTCGAAAACACGCAGCTCCAGAACGAGAAGCTCTACCTCTACTATCTCCAAAA
TGGCCGGGATATGTACGTGGACCAGGAGCTCGACATCAATCGGCTCAGCGACTATGATGTGGATCATATC
GTCCCCCAATCCTTTCTCAAGGACGACAGCATCGATAACAAGGTCCTGACCCGGTCGGACAAGAATCGTG
GCAAGAGCGATAACGTCCCCTCCGAGGAGGTCGTGAAGAAGATGAAGAACTATTGGCGCCAACTGCTCAA
CGCCAAGCTGATCACGCAACGGAAGTTCGACAACCTCACCAAGGCCGAGCGCGGGGGCCTCTCGGAACTG
GACAAGGCGGGGTTCATCAAGCGCCAGCTCGTCGAAACCCGTCAAATCACCAAGCACGTGGCGCAAATCC
TGGATAGCCGCATGAACACCAAGTACGATGAGAACGACAAGCTGATCCGTGAAGTGAAGGTGATCACCCT
GAAGTCCAAGCTCGTGAGCGATTTCCGCAAGGATTTCCAATTTTATAAGGTGCGGGAAATCAATAATTAC
CATCACGCGCATGATGCGTATCTCAACGCCGTGGTCGGCACGGCCCTGATCAAGAAGTATCCCAAGCTGG
AGTCGGAATTCGTCTACGGCGATTACAAGGTGTATGACGTCCGTAAGATGATCGCGAAGAGCGAGCAAGA
AATCGGGAAGGCCACGGCGAAGTACTTCTTCTACAGCAATATCATGAATTTCTTCAAGACGGAGATCACG
CTGGCGAATGGCGAAATCCGTAAGCGCCCGCTGATCGAAACGAATGGCGAGACCGGCGAAATCGTGTGGG
ATAAGGGGCGCGATTTCGCGACGGTCCGCAAGGTCCTCTCGATGCCGCAGGTCAACATCGTCAAGAAGAC
CGAAGTCCAGACCGGGGGGTTTTCCAAGGAGAGCATCCTGCCGAAGCGCAACAGCGACAAGCTCATCGCC
CGCAAGAAGGACTGGGATCCCAAGAAGTATGGCGGGTTCGATAGCCCGACCGTGGCGTACTCGGTGCTGG
TGGTCGCGAAGGTCGAAAAGGGGAAGTCCAAGAAGCTCAAGAGCGTCAAGGAACTGCTGGGGATCACGAT
CATGGAACGCTCCTCCTTTGAGAAGAATCCCATCGACTTCCTGGAGGCGAAGGGCTATAAGGAGGTGAAG
AAGGATCTCATCATCAAGCTGCCGAAGTATTCGCTCTTCGAACTCGAAAATGGGCGCAAGCGCATGCTGG
CGTCCGCCGGCGAGCTCCAAAAGGGCAATGAGCTGGCCCTGCCCTCCAAGTACGTCAATTTTCTGTACCT
GGCCTCCCACTATGAGAAGCTGAAGGGCAGCCCCGAGGATAATGAACAGAAGCAACTCTTTGTCGAGCAA
CATAAGCATTACCTGGATGAAATCATCGAGCAAATCAGCGAATTTTCCAAGCGGGTGATCCTCGCCGATG
CCAACCTGGACAAGGTCCTCAGCGCGTATAACAAGCACCGGGACAAGCCCATCCGTGAACAAGCGGAGAA
CATCATCCATCTGTTCACGCTCACCAACCTGGGCGCCCCCGCCGCGTTTAAGTATTTTGATACCACCATC
GATCGCAAGCGTTATACGTCCACCAAGGAAGTCCTCGATGCCACGCTGATCCATCAAAGCATCACCGGGC
TCTACGAGACCCGGATCGATCTCTCCCAGCTGGGCGGCGATCACCGGTCGGCCACCATGGAGAAAAAAAT
CACTGGATATACCACCGTTGATATATCCCAATGGCATCGTAAAGAACATTTTGAGGCATTTCAGTCAGTT
GCTCAATGTACCTATAACCAGACCGTTCAGCTGGATATTACGGCCTTTTTAAAGACCGTAAAGAAAAATA
AGCACAAGTTTTATCCGGCCTTTATTCACATTCTTGCCCGCCTGATGAATGCTCATCCGGAATTTCGTAT
GGCAATGAAAGACGGTGAGCTGGTGATATGGGATAGTGTTCACCCTTGTTACACCGTTTTCCATGAGCAA
ACTGAAACGTTTTCATCGCTCTGGAGTGAATACCACGACGATTTCCGGCAGTTTCTACACATATATTCGC
AAGATGTGGCGTGTTACGGTGAAAACCTGGCCTATTTCCCTAAAGGGTTTATTGAGAATATGTTTTTCGT
CTCAGCCAATCCCTGGGTGAGTTTCACCAGTTTTGATTTAAACGTGGCCAATATGGACAACTTCTTCGCC
CCCGTTTTCACCATGGGCAAATATTATACGCAAGGCGACAAGGTGCTGATGCCGCTGGCGATTCAGGTTC
ATCATGCCGTTTGTGATGGCTTCCATGTCGGCAGAATGCTTAATGAATTACAACAGTACTGCGATGAGTG
GCAGGGCGGGGCGTAAATGAAAACGGGCCCCCCCTCGAGGTCGACGGTATCGATAAGCTTGATATCGAAT
TCCTGCAGCCCGGGGGATCCACTAGTTCTAGAGCGGCCGCCACCGCGGTGGAGCTCCAATTCGCCCTATA
GTGAGTCGTATTACGCGCGCTCACTGGCCGTCGTTTTACAACGTCGTGACTGGGAAAACCCTGGCGTTAC
CCAACTTAATCGCCTTGCAGCACATCCCCCTTTCGCCAGCTGGCGTAATAGCGAAGAGGCCCGCACCGAT
CGCCCTTCCCAACAGTTGCGCAGCCTGAATGGCGAATGGAAATTGTAAGCGTTAATATTTTGTTAAAATT
CGCGTTAAATTTTTGTTAAATCAGCTCATTTTTTAACCAATAGGCCGTACTGCGATGAGTGGCAGGGCGG
GGCGTAATTTTTTTAAGGCAGTTATTGGTGCCCTTAAACGCCTGGTTGCTACGCCTGAATAAGTGATAAT
AAGCGGATGAATGGCAGAAATTCGAAAGCAAATTCGACCCGGTCGTCGGTTCAGGGCAGGGTCGTTAAAT
AGCCGCTTATGTCTATTGCTGGTTTACCGGTTTATTGACTACCGGAAGCAGTGTGACCGTGTGCTTCTCA
AATGCCTGAGGCCAGTTTGCTCAGGCTCTCCCCGTGGAGGTAATAATTGACGATATGATCATTTATTCTG
CCTCCCAGAGCCTGATAAAAACGGTGAATCCGTTAGCGAGGTGCCGCCGGCTTCCATTCAGGTCGAGGTG
GCCCGGCTCCATGCACCGCGACGCAACGCGGGGAGGCAGACAAGGTATAGGGCGGCGAGGCGGCTACAGC
CGATAGTCTGGAACAGCGCACTTACGGGTTGCTGCGCAACCCAAGTGCTACCGGCGCGGCAGCGTGACCC
GTGTCGGCGGCTCCAACGGCTCGCCATCGTCCAGAAAACACGGCTCATCGGGCATCGGCAGGCGCTGCTG
CCCGCGCCGTTCCCATTCCTCCGTTTCGGTCAAGGCTGGCAGGTCTGGTTCCATGCCCGGAATGCCGGGC
TGGCTGGGCGGCTCCTCGCCGGGGCCGGTCGGTAGTTGCTGCTCGCCCGGATACAGGGTCGGGATGCGGC
GCAGGTCGCCATGCCCCAACAGCGATTCGTCCTGGTCGTCGTGATCAACCACCACGGCGGCACTGAACAC
CGACAGGCGCAACTGGTCGCGGGGCTGGCCCCACGCCACGCGGTCATTGACCACGTAGGCCGACACGGTG
CCGGGGCCGTTGAGCTTCACGACGGAGATCCAGTGCTCGGCCACCAAGTCCTTGACTGCGTATTGGACCG
TCCGCAAAGAACGTCCGATGAGCTTGGAAAGTGTCTTCTGGCTGACCACCACGGCGTTCTGGTGGCCCAT
CTGCGCCACGAGGTGATGCAGCAGCATTGCCGCCGTGGGTTTCCTCGCAATAAGCCCGGCCCACGCCTCA
TGCGCTTTGCGTTCCGTTTGCACCCAGTGACCGGGCTTGTTCTTGGCTTGAATGCCGATTTCTCTGGACT
GCGTGGCCATGCTTATCTCCATGCGGTAGGGGTGCCGCACGGTTGCGGCACCATGCGCAATCAGCTGCAA
CTTTTCGGCAGCGCGACAACAATTATGCGTTGCGTAAAAGTGGCAGTCAATTACAGATTTTCTTTAACCT
ACGCAATGAGCTATTGCGGGGGGTGCCGCAATGAGCTGTTGCGTACCCCCCTTTTTTAAGTTGTTGATTT
TTAAGTCTTTCGCATTTCGCCCTATATCTAGTTCTTTGGTGCCCAAAGAAGGGCACCCCTGCGGGGTTCC
CCCACGCCTTCGGCGCGGCTCCCCCTCCGGCAAAAAGTGGCCCCTCCGGGGCTTGTTGATCGACTGCGCG
GCCTTCGGCCTTGCCCAAGGTGGCGCTGCCCCCTTGGAACCCCCGCACTCGCCGCCGTGAGGCTCGGGGG
GCAGGCGGGCGGGCTTCGCCCTTCGACTGCCCCCACTCGCATAGGCTTGGGTCGTTCCAGGCGCGTCAAG
GCCAAGCCGCTGCGCGGTCGCTGCGCGAGCCTTGACCCGCCTTCCACTTGGTGTCCAACCGGCAAGCGAA
GCGCGCAGGCCGCAGGCCGGAGGCTTTTCCCCAGAGAAAATTAAAAAAATTGATGGGGCAAGGCCGCAGG
CCGCGCAGTTGGAGCCGGTGGGTATGTGGTCGAAGGCTGGGTAGCCGGTGGGCAATCCCTGTGGTCAAGC
TCGTGGGCAGGCGCAGCCTGTCCATCAGCTTGTCCAGCAGGGTTGTCCACGGGCCGAGCGAAGCGAGCCA
GCCGGTGGCCGCTCGCGGCCATCGTCCACATATCCACGGGCTGGCAAGGGAGCGCAGCGACCGCGCAGGG
CGAAGCCCGGAGAGCAAGCCCGTAGGGCGCCGCAGCCGCCGTAGGCGGTCACGACTTTGCGAAGCAAAGT
CTAGTGAGTATACTCAAGCATTGAGTGGCCCGCCGGAGGCACCGCCTTGCGCTGCCCCCGTCGAGCCGGT
TGGACACCAAAAGGGAGGGGCAGGCATGGCGGCATACGCGATCATGCGATGCAAGAAGCTGGCGAAAATG
GGCAACGTGGCGGCCAGTCTCAAGCACGCCTACCGCGAGCGCGAGACGCCCAACGCTGACGCCAGCAGGA
CGCCAGAGAACGAGCACTGGGCGGCCAGCAGCACCGATGAAGCGATGGGCCGACTGCGCGAGTTGCTGCC
AGAGAAGCGGCGCAAGGACGCTGTGTTGGCGGTCGAGTACGTCATGACGGCCAGCCCGGAATGGTGGAAG
TCGGCCAGCCAAGAACAGCAGGCGGCGTTCTTCGAGAAGGCGCACAAGTGGCTGGCGGACAAGTACGGGG
CGGATCGCATCGTGACGGCCAGCATCCACCGTGACGAAACCAGCCCGCACATGACCGCGTTCGTGGTGCC
GCTGACGCAGGACGGCAGGCTGTCGGCCAAGGAGTTCATCGGCAACAAAGCGCAGATGACCCGCGACCAG
ACCACGTTTGCGGCCGCTGTGGCCGATCTAGGGCTGCAACGGGGCATCGAGGGCAGCAAGGCACGTCACA
CGCGCATTCAGGCGTTCTACGAGGCCCTGGAGCGGCCACCAGTGGGCCACGTCACCATCAGCCCGCAAGC
GGTCGAGCCACGCGCCTATGCACCGCAGGGATTGGCCGAAAAGCTGGGAATCTCAAAGCGCGTTGAGACG
CCGGAAGCCGTGGCCGACCGGCTGACAAAAGCGGTTCGGCAGGGGTATGAGCCTGCCCTACAGGCCGCCG
CAGGAGCGCGTGAGATGCGCAAGAAGGCCGATCAAGCCCAAGAGACGGCCCGAG
Features (pLannotate 1.2.2; 20 found; start..end, strand, type, name):
    142..426     +  CDS            tnpA (fragment): TN5P_ECOLX - Also known as tnp. Experimental evidence at protein level: Swiss-Prot protein existence level 1. Mediates transposition of transposon Tn5 by a 'cut and paste' mechanism. First, the monomeric transposase binds the 19 bp inverted DNA repeats flanking the transposon. Then, dimerization of the DNA- bound transposase creates a synaptic DNA complex. After nicking of the first DNA strand, excision of the transposon proceeds through a series of intermediates. The transposase then mediates the insertion of the transposon at a new site by strand transfer. The activity of the wild- type tran
    458..1249    +  CDS            neo: KKA2_KLEPN - Also known as kan, nptII. Experimental evidence at protein level: Swiss-Prot protein existence level 1. Resistance to kanamycin, neomycin, paromomycin, ribostamycin, butirosin and gentamicin B. From Klebsiella pneumoniae.
   1273..1425    +  CDS            ble (fragment): BLE_KLEPN - Experimental evidence at protein level: Swiss-Prot protein existence level 1. Binding protein with a strong affinity to the bleomycin family of antibiotics. Binds to CL990; an antimitotic-antibiotic compound. From Klebsiella pneumoniae.
   1425..1541    +  CDS            CmR (fragment): chloramphenicol acetyltransferase; cat; confers resistance to chloramphenicol
   1580..1614    +  promoter       J23119(SpeI) promoter: bacterial promoter (Registry of Standard Biological Parts BBa J23119) modified to end with an SpeI site
   1635..1710    +  misc_RNA       gRNA scaffold: guide RNA scaffold for the Streptococcus pyogenes CRISPR/Cas9 system
   1909..1990    +  ncRNA          tRNA: Accession: RF00005 - tRNA
   3898..5067    +  CDS            IVD: IVD_ARATH - Experimental evidence at protein level: Swiss-Prot protein existence level 1. Involved in degradation of the branched-chain amino acids, phytol and lysine for the supply of carbon and electrons to the ETF/ETFQO complex during dark-induced sugar starvation. From Arabidopsis thaliana (Mouse-ear cress).
   5102..5279    -  ncRNA          CC2171: Accession: RF01867 - caulobacter sRNA CC2171
   5738..5784    +  terminator     rrnB T1 terminator: transcription terminator T1 from the E. coli rrnB gene
   6158..10261   +  CDS            cas9: CAS9_STRP1 - Also known as csn1 From Streptococcus pyogenes serotype M1.
  10277..10933   +  CDS            cat: CAT_ECOLX - Experimental evidence at protein level: Swiss-Prot protein existence level 1. This enzyme is an effector of chloramphenicol resistance in bacteria. From Escherichia coli. This protein is used as a marker in many commonly used cloning vectors, such as pACYC184.
  10944..11046   -  misc_feature   MCS: pBluescript multiple cloning site
  11055..11073   -  promoter       T7 promoter: promoter for bacteriophage T7 RNA polymerase
  11081..11236   +  CDS            lacZα (fragment): LacZα fragment of β-galactosidase; lacZ fragment
  11240..11317   -  rep_origin     M13 ori (fragment): M13 bacteriophage origin of replication; arrow indicates direction of (+) strand synthesis
  11317..11348   +  CDS            CmR (fragment): chloramphenicol acetyltransferase confers resistance to chloramphenicol
  11678..11747   -  CDS            TcR (fragment): tetracycline efflux protein; tet; confers resistance to tetracycline
  11808..12470   -  CDS            pBBR1 Rep: replication protein for the broad-host-range plasmid pBBR1 from Bordetella bronchiseptica
  12471..13242   -  rep_origin     pBBR1 oriV: replication origin of the broad-host-range plasmid pBBR1 from Bordetella bronchiseptica; requires the pBBR1 Rep protein for replication
