[The description below was written by a language model from this plasmid's Addgene catalogue record and pLannotate feature annotations shown in this document.]
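Description:
pSJX024 is a 14.3 kb all-in-one CRISPR editing plasmid for Caulobacter crescentus, built on the pBXMCS2 backbone. It replicates through the broad-host-range pBBR1 oriV and its cognate Rep protein, which allows it to be maintained both in E. coli, where it is propagated, and in Caulobacter. Selection is by kanamycin via the Tn5-derived neo (nptII) gene. Short fragments of tnpA, ble, CmR, TcR, lacZα and an M13 origin, together with a pBluescript-type multiple cloning site and a T7 promoter, are annotated as well and appear to be leftovers of the backbone's construction history rather than functional parts.

The payload has two expression units. A constitutive J23119 promoter drives a single guide RNA made of a spacer against spmX, the Caulobacter gene for a lysozyme-family localization factor, joined to the Streptococcus pyogenes gRNA scaffold. Downstream lie the homology arms listed in the record, which serve as the repair template. The roughly 4 kb stretch between the scaffold and the rrnB T1 terminator carries hits to a tRNA, an IVD-like coding sequence and the Caulobacter sRNA CC2171, consistent with cloned Caulobacter genomic DNA, although the table does not mark the arm boundaries. The second unit places SpCas9M, a Cas9 variant whose modifications are not detailed in the record, under the Pxyl promoter, which is xylose-inducible in Caulobacter. A full-length chloramphenicol acetyltransferase (cat) gene follows immediately after it and is catalogued as a C-terminal partner. Given the "reporting system" named in the associated publication, cat presumably reports Cas9 expression through chloramphenicol resistance, but the record does not spell out the mechanism. The plasmid is intended for editing at the spmX locus by Cas9 cleavage and homologous recombination.
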