Addgene plasmid #232327: pSJX024
Purpose: Genome editing in Caulobacter crescentus
Depositing lab: Wei Zhao. Depositing organization: Shenzhen Institute of Advanced Technology (SIAT), Chinese Academy of Sciences. Publication: A CRISPR-SpCas9M-reporting system for efficient and rapid genome editing in Caulobacter crescentus. Sun J, Yu X, Tang G, Chen M, Zheng Y, Hu Y, Li Q, Li X, Li N, Li Z, Li Y, Lu N, Tan W, Yang Y, Lyu X, Zhao G, Wang H, Dai L, Zhao GP, Ai L, Zhao W. Nucleic Acids Res. 2025 Apr 22;53(8):gkaf353. doi: 10.1093/nar/gkaf353. PubMed 40298107.
Backbone
  Vector backbone: pBXMCS2
  Vector type: Bacterial Expression, CRISPR
Growth in bacteria
  Bacterial resistance: Kanamycin, 50 μg/mL
  Growth temperature: 37°C
  Growth strain: DH5alpha
  Copy number: Unknown
Gene/Insert 1
  Gene/Insert name: sgRNA (alt names: spmX; Lysozyme-family localization factor spmX)
  Species: Caulobacter crescentus
  Promoter: PJ23119
  Tag / fusion protein: H-arms (C terminal on insert)
  Cloning method: Unknown
  Sequencing primers: 5′ Unknown
Gene/Insert 2
  Gene/Insert name: SpCas9M
  Promoter: Pxyl
  Tag / fusion protein: cat (C terminal on insert)
  Cloning method: Unknown
  Sequencing primers: 5′ Unknown
Terms and licenses: Academic/Nonprofit Terms; Industry Terms: Not Available to Industry
Depositor comments: sgRNA sequence: tctcttgatgagatcgacgg Please visit https://doi.org/10.1101/2024.12.02.626314 for bioRxiv preprint.
How to cite: pSJX024 was a gift from Wei Zhao (Addgene plasmid # 232327 ; http://n2t.net/addgene:232327 ; RRID:Addgene_232327)
